Addgene plasmid #32857: pcDNA-N1-PDZ2-GAGA
Depositing lab: Edward Weinman. Depositing organization: University of Maryland, Baltimore. Publication: A C-terminal PDZ motif in NHE3 binds NHERF-1 and enhances cAMP inhibition of sodium-hydrogen exchange. Weinman EJ, Wang Y, Wang F, Greer C, Steplock D, Shenolikar S. Biochemistry. 2003 Nov 4. 42(43):12662-8. 10.1021/bi035244l PubMed 14580213.
Backbone
  Vector backbone: pcDNA3.1/hygro(+)
  Backbone manufacturer: Invitrogen
  Backbone size w/o insert (bp): 5600
  Modifications to backbone: none
  Vector type: Mammalian Expression
  Selectable markers: Hygromycin
Growth in bacteria
  Bacterial resistance: Ampicillin, 100 μg/mL
  Growth temperature: 37°C
  Growth strain: DH5alpha
  Copy number: Unknown
Gene/Insert
  Gene/Insert name: solute carrier family 9 (sodium/hydrogen exchanger), member 3 regulator 1 (alt name: NHERF)
  Species: O. cuniculus (rabbit)
  Insert size (bp): 1200
  Mutation: PDZ2 P(161)NGYGF mutated to H(161)NGAGA
  Entrez Gene: SLC9A3R1
  Promoter: cmv
  Tag / fusion protein: His,S-tag (N terminal on insert)
  Cloning method: Restriction Enzyme; 5′ cloning site V=Nhe1 I=Xba1 (destroyed during cloning); 3′ cloning site Xho1 (not destroyed)
  Sequencing primers: 5′ T7
Terms and licenses: Academic/Nonprofit Terms; Industry Terms: Not Available to Industry
Depositor comments: ERRATUM- Materials & Methods :This in NOT the mouse NHERF-1 cDNA.Paper should read "The rabbit cDNA was inserted into......". The rabbit cDNA was cut from the pet30a vector & put into pcDNA. The his & S tag comes from the pet30a vector. pcDNA3.1/hygr(+)cut nhe1&xho1 30A_FMZ2.seq cut Xba1 & Xho1 his tag translation = 937
How to cite: pcDNA-N1-PDZ2-GAGA was a gift from Edward Weinman (Addgene plasmid # 32857 ; http://n2t.net/addgene:32857 ; RRID:Addgene_32857)
