[The description below was written by a language model from this plasmid's Addgene catalogue record and pLannotate feature annotations shown in this document.]
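Description:
pcDNA-N1-PDZ2-GAGA is a mammalian expression plasmid built on the pcDNA3.1/hygro(+) backbone and carrying a mutant form of rabbit NHERF-1 (SLC9A3R1, the sodium/hydrogen exchanger 3 regulator 1). It is propagated in E. coli through a high-copy ColE1/pUC-type origin with ampicillin selection from the β-lactamase gene, and it also contains an f1 origin. For selection in mammalian cells, an SV40 enhancer/early promoter drives a hygromycin resistance gene terminated by the SV40 polyadenylation signal.

The insert of about 1.2 kb sits downstream of the CMV immediate early enhancer and promoter and upstream of the bovine growth hormone polyadenylation signal. According to the depositor, the rabbit cDNA was excised from a pET30a construct and moved into pcDNA, joining an insert XbaI end to the vector NheI site (destroying both) and retaining XhoI at the 3′ end. This explains why the transferred fragment brings a T7 gene 10 ribosome binding site and the N-terminal His and S tags; the feature table annotates the S-tag but not the His tag, although the catalogue lists both. A T7 promoter lies just upstream of the insert. The depositor also notes that the associated paper wrongly describes the cDNA as mouse.

The defining change is in the second PDZ domain, where the core carboxylate-binding motif beginning at residue 161 is altered from PNGYGF to HNGAGA. The GYGF-to-GAGA change is the kind used to disable PDZ ligand binding. The associated publication concerns binding of a C-terminal PDZ motif in NHE3 to NHERF-1 and cAMP inhibition of sodium-hydrogen exchange, so this plasmid likely serves to test the contribution of PDZ2 to that interaction in transfected cells.
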