Features (pLannotate 1.2.2; 22 found; start..end, strand, type, name):
     28..80      -  misc_feature   bom (fragment): basis of mobility region from pBR322
    235..614     +  enhancer       CMV enhancer: human cytomegalovirus immediate early enhancer
    615..818     +  promoter       CMV promoter: human cytomegalovirus (CMV) immediate early promoter
    814..847     +  LTR            5' LTR (truncated) (fragment): truncated 5' long terminal repeat (LTR) from HIV-1
    863..881     +  promoter       T7 promoter: promoter for bacteriophage T7 RNA polymerase
    907..929     +  RBS            RBS: efficient ribosome binding site from bacteriophage T7 gene 10 (Olins and Rangwala, 1989)
    991..1035    +  CDS            S-Tag: affinity and epitope tag derived from pancreatic ribonuclease A
   1105..2178    +  CDS            SLC9A3R1: NHRF1_RABIT - Also known as NHERF, NHERF1. Experimental evidence at protein level: Swiss-Prot protein existence level 1. Scaffold protein that connects plasma membrane proteins with members of the ezrin/moesin/radixin family and thereby helps to link them to the actin cytoskeleton and to regulate their surface expression. Necessary for recycling of internalized ADRB2. Was first known to play a role in the regulation of the activity and subcellular location of SLC9A3. Necessary for cAMP-mediated phosphorylation and inhibition of SLC9A3. Involved in sperm capacitation. May participate in the reg
   2504..2728    +  polyA_signal   bGH poly(A) signal: bovine growth hormone polyadenylation signal
   2732..2753    +  promoter       SV40 promoter (fragment): SV40 enhancer and early promoter
   2774..3202    +  rep_origin     f1 ori (sequence partly withheld): f1 bacteriophage origin of replication; arrow indicates direction of (+) strand synthesis
   3216..3545    +  promoter       SV40 promoter: SV40 enhancer and early promoter
   3594..4619    +  CDS            HygR: aminoglycoside phosphotransferase from E. coli; aph(4)-Ia; confers resistance to hygromycin
   4629..4754    +  CDS            ble (fragment): BLE_KLEPN - Experimental evidence at protein level: Swiss-Prot protein existence level 1. Binding protein with a strong affinity to the bleomycin family of antibiotics. Binds to CL990; an antimitotic-antibiotic compound. From Klebsiella pneumoniae.
   4749..4870    +  polyA_signal   SV40 poly(A) signal: SV40 polyadenylation signal
   4943..4959    -  protein_bind   lac operator: The lac repressor binds to the lac operator to inhibit transcription in E. coli. This inhibition can be relieved by adding lactose or isopropyl-β-D-thiogalactopyranoside (IPTG). lac repressor encoded by lacI
   4967..4997    -  promoter       lac promoter: promoter for the E. coli lac operon
   5012..5033    -  protein_bind   CAP binding site: CAP binding activates transcription in the presence of cAMP. E. coli catabolite activator protein
   5046..5138    -  CDS            lacI (fragment): lac repressor; lacI; The lac repressor binds to the lac operator to inhibit transcription in E. coli. This inhibition can be relieved by adding lactose or isopropyl-β-D-thiogalactopyranoside (IPTG).
   5321..5906    -  rep_origin     ori: high-copy-number ColE1/pMB1/pBR322/pUC origin of replication
   6077..6937    -  CDS            AmpR: β-lactamase; bla; confers resistance to ampicillin, carbenicillin, and related antibiotics
   6938..7042    -  promoter       AmpR promoter: bla
>Addgene plasmid #32857 | pcDNA-N1-PDZ2-GAGA | depositor full sequence | sequence record 38674 | Vector sequence  update 1/14/02
GACGGATCGGGAGATCTCCCGATCCCCTATGGTGCACTCTCAGTACAATCTGCTCTGATGCCGCATAGTT
AAGCCAGTATCTGCTCCCTGCTTGTGTGTTGGAGGTCGCTGAGTAGTGCGCGAGCAAAATTTAAGCTACA
ACAAGGCAAGGCTTGACCGACAATTGCATGAAGAATCTGCTTAGGGTTAGGCGTTTTGCGCTGCTTCGCG
ATGTACGGGCCAGATATACGCGTTGACATTGATTATTGACTAGTTATTAATAGTAATCAATTACGGGGTC
ATTAGTTCATAGCCCATATATGGAGTTCCGCGTTACATAACTTACGGTAAATGGCCCGCCTGGCTGACCG
CCCAACGACCCCCGCCCATTGACGTCAATAATGACGTATGTTCCCATAGTAACGCCAATAGGGACTTTCC
ATTGACGTCAATGGGTGGAGTATTTACGGTAAACTGCCCACTTGGCAGTACATCAAGTGTATCATATGCC
AAGTACGCCCCCTATTGACGTCAATGACGGTAAATGGCCCGCCTGGCATTATGCCCAGTACATGACCTTA
TGGGACTTTCCTACTTGGCAGTACATCTACGTATTAGTCATCGCTATTACCATGGTGATGCGGTTTTGGC
AGTACATCAATGGGCGTGGATAGCGGTTTGACTCACGGGGATTTCCAAGTCTCCACCCCATTGACGTCAA
TGGGAGTTTGTTTTGGCACCAAAATCAACGGGACTTTCCAAAATGTCGTAACAACTCCGCCCCATTGACG
CAAATGGGCGGTAGGCGTGTACGGTGGGAGGTCTATATAAGCAGAGCTCTCTGGCTAACTAGAGAACCCA
CTGCTTACTGGCTTATCGAAATTAATACGACTCACTATAGGGAGACCCAAGCTGGCTAGAAATAATTTTG
TTTAACTTTAAGAAGGAGATATACATATGCACCATCATCATCATCATTCTTCTGGTCTGGTGCCACGCGG
TTCTGGTATGAAAGAAACCGCTGCTGCTAAATTCGAACGCCAGCACATGGACAGCCCAGATCTGGGTACC
GACGACGACGACAAGGCCATGGCTGATCGCGCCGCTGAGCCGTCGCGGGGCGAGATGAGCGCGGACGCGG
CGGCCGGGGCGCCCCTGCCCCGGCTCTGCTGCCTGGAGAAGGGGCCGAACGGCTACGGCTTCCACCTGCA
TGGGGAGAAGGGCAAGGTGGGCCAGTACATCCGGCTGGTGGAGCCCGGCTCTCCGGCCGAGAAGGCGGGG
CTGCTGGCCGGGGACCGGCTGGTGGAGGTGAACGGCGAGAACGTGGAGAAGGAGACCCACCAGCAGGTGG
TGAGCCGCATCCGCGCCGCGCTCAACGCCGTGCGCCTGCTGGTGGTCGACCCCGACACGGACGAGCAGTT
CAGGAAGCTCGGAGTCCAGATCCGGGGGGAGCTGCTACGCGCCCAGGCGGGGCCGGAGCAGGCCGGGCCG
CCGGCCGCCCCCGGCGAGCAGGGCCCGGCCGGTGAGAACGAGCCGCGCGAGGTCGAGAAGAGCCACCCGG
AGCGGCGCGAGCTCCGGCCTCGGCTCTGCGCCATGAAGAAGGGCCACAACGGCGCCGGCGCCAACCTGCA
CAGCGACAAGTCCAGGCCGGGCCAGTTCATCCGCGCCGTGGACCCAGACTCCCCGGCTGAGGCCTCGGGG
CTCCGGGAGCAGGACCGCATCGTGGAGGTGAACGGGGTCTGCGTGGAGGGCAAGCAGCATGGGGACGTGG
TGACTGCCATCAAGGCCGGCGGGGATGAGGCCAAGCTGCTGGTGGTGGACAAGGAGACCGACGAGTTCTT
CAAGAAATGCAAAGTGGTCCCATCTTCTGAGCACCTCAACGGTCCCTTGCCTGAGCCCTTCACCAATGGG
GAGATACAGAAGAACAACCCTGAGACCCTGGCCCCAGCGGCCTCGGAGAGCCCCAGGCCAGCCCTGGCAA
GATCCGCCTCCAGTGACACCAGCGAGGAGCTGGCTTCCCAAGACAGCCCCAAGAAAGAGGACTCCACGGC
CCCCTCCTCGACCTCCTCCTCCTCCGACCCCATCCTGGACTTCAGCATCTCGCTGGCCGTGGCCAAGGAG
AGGGCCCACCAGAAGCGCAGCAGCAGACGGGCCCCCCAAATGGACTGGAGCGAGAAAAAGGAGCTTTTCA
GCAACCTCTGAGCGCCCCGGCCGCCCACCCCCCGTCACCTCCTCTCCGCCCGATTCTCCAGTCCCCAGCC
GCCCACCCTCCTTCACCTCCTCTCCGCCCACTTCTCCAATCCCTGGCCGCCCACCCCACCTCACCTCCTC
TCCGCCCGCTTCTCCAGTCCCCGGCCGCCCACCCTACCTCACCTCCTCTCCGCCCCGCTTCTCCAATCAC
CCTCGAATCGATCTACAGATCAGCACCAGTGCCCCGTTCCTGGCCATGTGACTTTTTTAGAGAACTGTGC
ACTTCCCTGCCTCGAGTCTAGAGGGCCCGTTTAAACCCGCTGATCAGCCTCGACTGTGCCTTCTAGTTGC
CAGCCATCTGTTGTTTGCCCCTCCCCCGTGCCTTCCTTGACCCTGGAAGGTGCCACTCCCACTGTCCTTT
CCTAATAAAATGAGGAAATTGCATCGCATTGTCTGAGTAGGTGTCATTCTATTCTGGGGGGTGGGGTGGG
GCAGGACAGCAAGGGGGAGGATTGGGAAGACAATAGCAGGCATGCTGGGGATGCGGTGGGCTCTATGGCT
TCTGAGGCGGAAAGAACCAGCTGGGGCTCTAGGGGGTATCCCC
[124 nt withheld, positions 2774-2897]
C
[91 nt withheld, positions 2899-2989]
A
[49 nt withheld, positions 2991-3039]
CCTTTGACGTTGGAGTCCACGTTCTTT
[37 nt withheld, positions 3067-3103]
ACCCTATCTCGGTCTATTCTTTTGATTTATAAGGGATTTTGCCGATTTCGGCCTATTGGTTAAAAAATGA
GCTGATTTAACAAAAATTTAACGCGAATTAATTCTGTGGAATGTGTGTCAGTTAGGGTGTGGAAAGTCCC
CAGGCTCCCCAGCAGGCAGAAGTATGCAAAGCATGCATCTCAATTAGTCAGCAACCAGGTGTGGAAAGTC
CCCAGGCTCCCCAGCAGGCAGAAGTATGCAAAGCATGCATCTCAATTAGTCAGCAACCATAGTCCCGCCC
CTAACTCCGCCCATCCCGCCCCTAACTCCGCCCAGTTCCGCCCATTCTCCGCCCCATGGCTGACTAATTT
TTTTTATTTATGCAGAGGCCGAGGCCGCCTCTGCCTCTGAGCTATTCCAGAAGTAGTGAGGAGGCTTTTT
TGGAGGCCTAGGCTTTTGCAAAAAGCTCCCGGGAGCTTGTATATCCATTTTCGGATCTGATCAGCACGTG
ATGAAAAAGCCTGAACTCACCGCGACGTCTGTCGAGAAGTTTCTGATCGAAAAGTTCGACAGCGTCTCCG
ACCTGATGCAGCTCTCGGAGGGCGAAGAATCTCGTGCTTTCAGCTTCGATGTAGGAGGGCGTGGATATGT
CCTGCGGGTAAATAGCTGCGCCGATGGTTTCTACAAAGATCGTTATGTTTATCGGCACTTTGCATCGGCC
GCGCTCCCGATTCCGGAAGTGCTTGACATTGGGGAATTCAGCGAGAGCCTGACCTATTGCATCTCCCGCC
GTGCACAGGGTGTCACGTTGCAAGACCTGCCTGAAACCGAACTGCCCGCTGTTCTGCAGCCGGTCGCGGA
GGCCATGGATGCGATCGCTGCGGCCGATCTTAGCCAGACGAGCGGGTTCGGCCCATTCGGACCGCAAGGA
ATCGGTCAATACACTACATGGCGTGATTTCATATGCGCGATTGCTGATCCCCATGTGTATCACTGGCAAA
CTGTGATGGACGACACCGTCAGTGCGTCCGTCGCGCAGGCTCTCGATGAGCTGATGCTTTGGGCCGAGGA
CTGCCCCGAAGTCCGGCACCTCGTGCACGCGGATTTCGGCTCCAACAATGTCCTGACGGACAATGGCCGC
ATAACAGCGGTCATTGACTGGAGCGAGGCGATGTTCGGGGATTCCCAATACGAGGTCGCCAACATCTTCT
TCTGGAGGCCGTGGTTGGCTTGTATGGAGCAGCAGACGCGCTACTTCGAGCGGAGGCATCCGGAGCTTGC
AGGATCGCCGCGGCTCCGGGCGTATATGCTCCGCATTGGTCTTGACCAACTCTATCAGAGCTTGGTTGAC
GGCAATTTCGATGATGCAGCTTGGGCGCAGGGTCGATGCGACGCAATCGTCCGATCCGGAGCCGGGACTG
TCGGGCGTACACAAATCGCCCGCAGAAGCGCGGCCGTCTGGACCGATGGCTGTGTAGAAGTACTCGCCGA
TAGTGGAAACCGACGCCCCAGCACTCGTCCGAGGGCAAAGGAATAGCACGTGCTACGAGATTTCGATTCC
ACCGCCGCCTTCTATGAAAGGTTGGGCTTCGGAATCGTTTTCCGGGACGCCGGCTGGATGATCCTCCAGC
GCGGGGATCTCATGCTGGAGTTCTTCGCCCACCCCAACTTGTTTATTGCAGCTTATAATGGTTACAAATA
AAGCAATAGCATCACAAATTTCACAAATAAAGCATTTTTTTCACTGCATTCTAGTTGTGGTTTGTCCAAA
CTCATCAATGTATCTTATCATGTCTGTATACCGTCGACCTCTAGCTAGAGCTTGGCGTAATCATGGTCAT
AGCTGTTTCCTGTGTGAAATTGTTATCCGCTCACAATTCCACACAACATACGAGCCGGAAGCATAAAGTG
TAAAGCCTGGGGTGCCTAATGAGTGAGCTAACTCACATTAATTGCGTTGCGCTCACTGCCCGCTTTCCAG
TCGGGAAACCTGTCGTGCCAGCTGCATTAATGAATCGGCCAACGCGCGGGGAGAGGCGGTTTGCGTATTG
GGCGCTCTTCCGCTTCCTCGCTCACTGACTCGCTGCGCTCGGTCGTTCGGCTGCGGCGAGCGGTATCAGC
TCACTCAAAGGCGGTAATACGGTTATCCACAGAATCAGGGGATAACGCAGGAAAGAACATGTGAGCAAAA
GGCCAGCAAAAGGCCAGGAACCGTAAAAAGGCCGCGTTGCTGGCGTTTTTCCATAGGCTCCGCCCCCCTG
ACGAGCATCACAAAAATCGACGCTCAAGTCAGAGGTGGCGAAACCCGACAGGACTATAAAGATACCAGGC
GTTTCCCCCTGGAAGCTCCCTCGTGCGCTCTCCTGTTCCGACCCTGCCGCTTACCGGATACCTGTCCGCC
TTTCTCCCTTCGGGAAGCGTGGCGCTTTCTCATAGCTCACGCTGTAGGTATCTCAGTTCGGTGTAGGTCG
TTCGCTCCAAGCTGGGCTGTGTGCACGAACCCCCCGTTCAGCCCGACCGCTGCGCCTTATCCGGTAACTA
TCGTCTTGAGTCCAACCCGGTAAGACACGACTTATCGCCACTGGCAGCAGCCACTGGTAACAGGATTAGC
AGAGCGAGGTATGTAGGCGGTGCTACAGAGTTCTTGAAGTGGTGGCCTAACTACGGCTACACTAGAAGAA
CAGTATTTGGTATCTGCGCTCTGCTGAAGCCAGTTACCTTCGGAAAAAGAGTTGGTAGCTCTTGATCCGG
CAAACAAACCACCGCTGGTAGCGGTTTTTTTGTTTGCAAGCAGCAGATTACGCGCAGAAAAAAAGGATCT
CAAGAAGATCCTTTGATCTTTTCTACGGGGTCTGACGCTCAGTGGAACGAAAACTCACGTTAAGGGATTT
TGGTCATGAGATTATCAAAAAGGATCTTCACCTAGATCCTTTTAAATTAAAAATGAAGTTTTAAATCAAT
CTAAAGTATATATGAGTAAACTTGGTCTGACAGTTACCAATGCTTAATCAGTGAGGCACCTATCTCAGCG
ATCTGTCTATTTCGTTCATCCATAGTTGCCTGACTCCCCGTCGTGTAGATAACTACGATACGGGAGGGCT
TACCATCTGGCCCCAGTGCTGCAATGATACCGCGAGACCCACGCTCACCGGCTCCAGATTTATCAGCAAT
AAACCAGCCAGCCGGAAGGGCCGAGCGCAGAAGTGGTCCTGCAACTTTATCCGCCTCCATCCAGTCTATT
AATTGTTGCCGGGAAGCTAGAGTAAGTAGTTCGCCAGTTAATAGTTTGCGCAACGTTGTTGCCATTGCTA
CAGGCATCGTGGTGTCACGCTCGTCGTTTGGTATGGCTTCATTCAGCTCCGGTTCCCAACGATCAAGGCG
AGTTACATGATCCCCCATGTTGTGCAAAAAAGCGGTTAGCTCCTTCGGTCCTCCGATCGTTGTCAGAAGT
AAGTTGGCCGCAGTGTTATCACTCATGGTTATGGCAGCACTGCATAATTCTCTTACTGTCATGCCATCCG
TAAGATGCTTTTCTGTGACTGGTGAGTACTCAACCAAGTCATTCTGAGAATAGTGTATGCGGCGACCGAG
TTGCTCTTGCCCGGCGTCAATACGGGATAATACCGCGCCACATAGCAGAACTTTAAAAGTGCTCATCATT
GGAAAACGTTCTTCGGGGCGAAAACTCTCAAGGATCTTACCGCTGTTGAGATCCAGTTCGATGTAACCCA
CTCGTGCACCCAACTGATCTTCAGCATCTTTTACTTTCACCAGCGTTTCTGGGTGAGCAAAAACAGGAAG
GCAAAATGCCGCAAAAAAGGGAATAAGGGCGACACGGAAATGTTGAATACTCATACTCTTCCTTTTTCAA
TATTATTGAAGCATTTATCAGGGTTATTGTCTCATGAGCGGATACATATTTGAATGTATTTAGAAAAATA
AACAAATAGGGGTTCCGCGCACATTTCCCCGAAAAGTGCCACCTGACGTC
