>Addgene plasmid #32857 | pcDNA-N1-PDZ2-GAGA | addgene partial sequence | sequence record 39393 | CMV-F 5'-CGCAAATGGGCGGTAGGCGTG-3'
TTAGCAGAGCTCTCTGGCTACTAGAAGAACCCACTGCTTACTGGCTTATCGAAATTAATACGACTCACTA
TAGGGAGACCCAAGCTGGCTAGAAATAATTTTGTTTAACTTTAAGAAGGAGATATACATATGCACCATCA
TCATCATCATTCTTCTGGTCTGGTGCCACGCGGTTCTGGTATGAAAGAAACCGCTGCTGCTAAATTCGAA
CGCCAGCACATGGACAGCCCAGATCTGGGTACCGACGACGACGACAAGGCCATGGCTGATCGCGCCGCTG
AGCCGTCGCGGGGCGAGATGAGCGCGGACGCGGCGGCCGGGGCGCCCCTGCCCCGGCTCTGCTGCCTGGA
GAAGGGGCCGAACGGCTACGGCTTCCACCTGCATGGGGAGAAGGGCAAGGTGGGCCAGTACATCCGGCTG
GTGGAGCCCGGCTCTCCGGCCGAGAAGGCGGGGCTGCTGGCCGGGGACCGGCTGGTGGAGGTGAACGGCG
AGAACGTGGAGAAGGAGACCCACCAGCAGGTGGTGAGCCGCATCCGCGCCGCGCTCAACGCCGTGCGCCT
GCTGGTGGTCGACCCCGACACGGACGAGCAGTTCAGGAAGCTCGGAGTCCAGATCCGGGGGGAGCTGCTA
CGCGCCCAGGCGGGGCCGGAGCAGGCCGGGCCGCCGGCCGCCCCCGGCGAGCAGGGCCCGGCCGGTG
