>Addgene plasmid #32857 | pcDNA-N1-PDZ2-GAGA | addgene partial sequence | sequence record 39394 | mNHERF-R 5'-cgtggagtcctctttcttgg-3'
TGTACTGGAGGCGGATCTTGCCAGGGCTGGCCTGGGGCTCTCCGAGGCCGCTGGNGCCAGGGTCTCAGGG
TTGTTCTTCTGTATCTCCCCATTGGTGAAGGGCTCAGGCAAGGGACCGTTGAGGTGCTCAGAAGATGGGA
CCACTTTGCATTTCTTGAAGAACTCGTCGGTCTCCTTGTCCACCACCAGCAGCTTGGCCTCATCCCCGCC
GGCCTTGATGGCAGTCACCACGTCCCCATGCTGCTTGCCCTCCACGCAGACCCCGTTCACCTCCACGATG
CGGTCCTGCTCCCGGAGCCCCGAGGCCTCAGCCGGGGAGTCTGGGTCCACGGCGCGGATGAACTGGCCCG
GCCTGGACTTGTCGCTGTGCAGGTTGGCGCCGGCGCCGTTGTGGCCCTTCTTCATGGCGCAGAGCCGAGG
CCGGAGCTCGCGCCGCTCCGGGTGGCTCTTCTCGACCTCGCGCGGCTCGTTCTCACCGGCCGGGCCCTGC
TCGCCGGGGGCGGCCGGCGGCCCGGCCTGCTCCGGCCCCGCCTGGGCGCGTAGCAGCTCCCCCCGGATCT
GGACTCCGAGCTTCCTGAACTGCTCGTCCGTGTCGGGGTCGACCACCAGCAGGCGCACGGCGTTGAGCGC
GGCGCGGATGCGGCTCACCACCTGCTGGTGGGTCTCCTTCTCCACGTTCTCGCCGTTCACCTCCACCAGC
CGGT
